Addgene plasmid #130577: pTK_Snai2_enh_332_Citrine
Purpose: enhancer reporter
Depositing lab: Tatjana Sauka-Spengler. Publication: Reconstruction of the Global Neural Crest Gene Regulatory Network In Vivo. Williams RM, Candido-Ferreira I, Repapi E, Gavriouchkina D, Senanayake U, Ling ITC, Telenius J, Taylor S, Hughes J, Sauka-Spengler T. Dev Cell. 2019 Oct 21;51(2):255-276.e7. doi: 10.1016/j.devcel.2019.10.003. PubMed 31639368.
Backbone
  Vector backbone: pTK_BsmBI_Citrine
  Backbone size w/o insert (bp): 4670
  Vector type: enhancer reporter
Growth in bacteria
  Bacterial resistance: Ampicillin, 100 μg/mL
  Growth temperature: 37°C
  Growth strain: DH5alpha
  Copy number: Low Copy
Gene/Insert
  Gene/Insert name: Snai2_enh_332
  Species: G. gallus (chicken)
  Insert size (bp): 738
  Promoter: thymidine kinase minimal promoter
  Cloning method: Restriction Enzyme; 5′ cloning site Unknown (unknown if destroyed)
  Sequencing primers: 5′ pTK forward CTAGCAAAATAGGCTGTCCC; 3′ pTK reverse ATATTTCTTCCGGGGACACC
Terms and licenses: Academic/Nonprofit Terms; Industry Terms: Not Available to Industry
How to cite: pTK_Snai2_enh_332_Citrine was a gift from Tatjana Sauka-Spengler (Addgene plasmid # 130577 ; http://n2t.net/addgene:130577 ; RRID:Addgene_130577)
