[The description below was written by a language model from this plasmid's Addgene catalogue record and pLannotate feature annotations shown in this document.]
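Description:
pTK_Snai2_enh_332_Citrine is an enhancer reporter plasmid built on the pTK_BsmBI_Citrine backbone, designed to test whether a candidate cis-regulatory element can drive tissue-specific expression of a fluorescent protein. The insert, Snai2_enh_332, is a 738 bp chicken (G. gallus) genomic fragment representing a putative enhancer associated with Snai2, a gene with a well-known role in the neural crest. It was cloned by restriction enzyme methods, though the sites used are not recorded. The enhancer itself is not annotated in the feature table. It presumably lies in the unannotated stretch upstream of the promoter, and the sequenced record of 5,229 nt is somewhat shorter than the sum of the listed backbone and insert sizes.

The reporter unit consists of the herpes simplex virus thymidine kinase minimal promoter, a chimeric β-globin/immunoglobulin intron that aids transcript processing, the yellow fluorescent protein Citrine, and an SV40 polyadenylation signal. The minimal promoter has little activity on its own, so Citrine fluorescence reports the spatial and temporal activity of the attached enhancer. A synthetic poly(A) signal and an RNA polymerase II transcriptional pause site sit upstream of the enhancer–promoter region, insulating the reporter from read-through transcription originating in the backbone.

For propagation in E. coli the plasmid carries a ColE1/pUC-type origin and a β-lactamase gene conferring ampicillin resistance, along with an f1 origin. The catalogue lists it as low copy, although the annotated origin is of a high-copy type. Short fragments of lacZα, TcR and SV40 large T antigen are cloning remnants. The associated work concerns reconstruction of the neural crest gene regulatory network in vivo.
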