Features (pLannotate 1.2.2; 13 found; start..end, strand, type, name):
    479..624     +  promoter       HSV TK promoter: herpes simplex virus thymidine kinase promoter
    702..834     +  intron         chimeric intron: chimera between introns from human β-globin and immunoglobulin heavy chain genes
    894..1610    +  CDS            Citrine: Citrine is a basic (constitutively fluorescent) yellow fluorescent protein published in 2001, derived from Aequorea victoria. It has moderate acid sensitivity.
   1782..1903    -  polyA_signal   SV40 poly(A) signal: SV40 polyadenylation signal
   1926..1994    -  CDS            large T antigen (fragment): large T antigen from SV40 (simian virus 40)
   2010..2142    +  CDS            TcR (fragment): tetracycline efflux protein; tet; confers resistance to tetracycline
   2322..2910    -  rep_origin     ori: high-copy-number ColE1/pMB1/pBR322/pUC origin of replication
   3081..3941    -  CDS            AmpR: β-lactamase; bla; confers resistance to ampicillin, carbenicillin, and related antibiotics
   3942..4046    -  promoter       AmpR promoter: bla
   4073..4501    +  rep_origin     f1 ori (sequence partly withheld): f1 bacteriophage origin of replication; arrow indicates direction of (+) strand synthesis
   4533..4600    -  CDS            lacZα (fragment): LacZα fragment of β-galactosidase; lacZ fragment
   4659..4707    +  polyA_signal   poly(A) signal: synthetic polyadenylation signal
   4721..4812    +  misc_feature   pause site: RNA polymerase II transcriptional pause signal from the human α2 globin gene
>Addgene plasmid #130577 | pTK_Snai2_enh_332_Citrine | addgene full sequence | sequence record 258293 | Addgene NGS Result
CTCACGAGGCTTGTTTGAGGTGTTTTGCATCCATAATTCAGGGGTTCATAGATTTTTATGGCCAGAAGAA
ACCATTAGATCATCTGGCCTCCCCTTCACTATTATAAAAGACATACAATTGCATTCATTTACTCCTGTTG
TTAACCCAATTACTTGTGTTTCACTGTCTTCCAAAAAAGACATCCAAAGACTTCAAAAGATGGCAAGCCC
ACTTCTCCCTTGGAAGTTTATCCCAACAGCTAATCACCCTAAGTATTACACAACTAATGTAGGCTTGGGA
CTAATAAAGCTTAGTCCCCTATGGATTTGTGTTTCATGGTTGATTGATTTCCATGTCTAACAAGCTGTGA
GCTGTTGGCTAGCCCGGGCTCGAGATCTGCGATCTAAGTAAGCTTGCTGCTTCATCCCCGTGGCCCGTTG
CTCGCGTTTGCTGGCGGTGTCCCCGGAAGAAATATATTTGCATGTCTTTAGTTCTATGATGACACAAACC
CCGCCCAGCGTCTTGTCATTGGCGAATTCGAACACGCAGATGCAGTCGGGGCGGCGCGGTCCCAGGTCCA
CTTCGCATATTAAGGTGACGCGTGTGGCCTCGAACACCGAGCGACCCTGCAGCGACCCGCTTAACAGCGT
CAACAGCGTGCCGCAGATCCCAAGCTTGCGGCCGCTTAAGCTGCAGAAGTTGGTCGTGAGGCACTGGGCA
GGTAAGTATCAAGGTTACAAGACAGGTTTAAGGAGACCAATAGAAACTGGGCTTGTCGAGACAGAGAAGA
CTCTTGCGTTTCTGATAGGCACCTATTGGTCTTACTGACATCCACTTTGCCTTTCTCTCCACAGGTGTCC
ACTCCCAGGTTCAATACAGCTCTTAAGCGGCCGCAAGCTAGCTTGCCGCCACCATGGTGAGCAAGGGCGA
GGAGCTGTTCACCGGGGTGGTGCCCATCCTGGTCGAGCTGGACGGCGACGTAAACGGCCACAAGTTCAGC
GTGTCCGGCGAGGGCGAGGGCGATGCCACCTACGGCAAGCTGACCCTGAAGTTCATCTGCACCACCGGCA
AGCTGCCCGTGCCCTGGCCCACCCTCGTGACCACCTTCGGCTACGGCCTGATGTGCTTCGCCCGCTACCC
CGACCACATGAAGCAGCACGACTTCTTCAAGTCCGCCATGCCCGAAGGCTACGTCCAGGAGCGCACCATC
TTCTTCAAGGACGACGGCAACTACAAGACCCGCGCCGAGGTGAAGTTCGAGGGCGACACCCTGGTGAACC
GCATCGAGCTGAAGGGCATCGACTTCAAGGAGGACGGCAACATCCTGGGGCACAAGCTGGAGTACAACTA
CAACAGCCACAACGTCTATATCATGGCCGACAAGCAGAAGAACGGCATCAAGGTGAACTTCAAGATCCGC
CACAACATCGAGGACGGCAGCGTGCAGCTCGCCGACCACTACCAGCAGAACACCCCCATCGGCGACGGCC
CCGTGCTGCTGCCCGACAACCACTACCTGAGCTACCAGTCCGCCCTGAGCAAAGACCCCAACGAGAAGCG
CGATCACATGGTCCTGCTGGAGTTCGTGACCGCCGCCGGGATCACTCTCGGCATGGACGAGCTGTACAAG
TGAGCCTCTAGACTCCCTCAGCGGCGCGCCTGGTGTTCCTCGAGATCGGAGTCCTAAATCGACTGCCTTA
GCGGTAGGACAGTAGATCAGTCAGCGACGTGACGAACCCTCGCAGGATCAAGATCCCACGTGTCTAGAGT
CGGGGCGGCCGGCCGCTTCGAGCAGACATGATAAGATACATTGATGAGTTTGGACAAACCACAACTAGAA
TGCAGTGAAAAAAATGCTTTATTTGTGAAATTTGTGATGCTATTGCTTTATTTGTAACCATTATAAGCTG
CAATAAACAAGTTAACAACAACAATTGCATTCATTTTATGTTTCAGGTTCAGGGGGAGGTGTGGGAGGTT
TTTTAAAGCAAGTAAAACCTCTACAAATGTGGTAAAATCGATAAGGATCCGTCGACCGATGCCCTTGAGA
GCCTTCAACCCAGTCAGCTCCTTCCGGTGGGCGCGGGGCATGACTATCGTCGCCGCACTTATGACTGTCT
TCTTTATCATGCAACTCGTAGGACAGGTGCCGGCAGCGCTCTTCCGCTTCCTCGCTCACTGACTCGCTGC
GCTCGGTCGTTCGGCTGCGGCGAGCGGTATCAGCTCACTCAAAGGCGGTAATACGGTTATCCACAGAATC
AGGGGATAACGCAGGAAAGAACATGTGAGCAAAAGGCCAGCAAAAGGCCAGGAACCGTAAAAAGGCCGCG
TTGCTGGCGTTTTTCCATAGGCTCCGCCCCCCTGACGAGCATCACAAAAATCGACGCTCAAGTCAGAGGT
GGCGAAACCCGACAGGACTATAAAGATACCAGGCGTTTCCCCCTGGAAGCTCCCTCGTGCGCTCTCCTGT
TCCGACCCTGCCGCTTACCGGATACCTGTCCGCCTTTCTCCCTTCGGGAAGCGTGGCGCTTTCTCATAGC
TCACGCTGTAGGTATCTCAGTTCGGTGTAGGTCGTTCGCTCCAAGCTGGGCTGTGTGCACGAACCCCCCG
TTCAGCCCGACCGCTGCGCCTTATCCGGTAACTATCGTCTTGAGTCCAACCCGGTAAGACACGACTTATC
GCCACTGGCAGCAGCCACTGGTAACAGGATTAGCAGAGCGAGGTATGTAGGCGGTGCTACAGAGTTCTTG
AAGTGGTGGCCTAACTACGGCTACACTAGAAGAACAGTATTTGGTATCTGCGCTCTGCTGAAGCCAGTTA
CCTTCGGAAAAAGAGTTGGTAGCTCTTGATCCGGCAAACAAACCACCGCTGGTAGCGGTGGTTTTTTTGT
TTGCAAGCAGCAGATTACGCGCAGAAAAAAAGGATCTCAAGAAGATCCTTTGATCTTTTCTACGGGGTCT
GACGCTCAGTGGAACGAAAACTCACGTTAAGGGATTTTGGTCATGAGATTATCAAAAAGGATCTTCACCT
AGATCCTTTTAAATTAAAAATGAAGTTTTAAATCAATCTAAAGTATATATGAGTAAACTTGGTCTGACAG
TTACCAATGCTTAATCAGTGAGGCACCTATCTCAGCGATCTGTCTATTTCGTTCATCCATAGTTGCCTGA
CTCCCCGTCGTGTAGATAACTACGATACGGGAGGGCTTACCATCTGGCCCCAGTGCTGCAATGATACCGC
GAGACCCACGCTCACCGGCTCCAGATTTATCAGCAATAAACCAGCCAGCCGGAAGGGCCGAGCGCAGAAG
TGGTCCTGCAACTTTATCCGCCTCCATCCAGTCTATTAATTGTTGCCGGGAAGCTAGAGTAAGTAGTTCG
CCAGTTAATAGTTTGCGCAACGTTGTTGCCATTGCTACAGGCATCGTGGTGTCACGCTCGTCGTTTGGTA
TGGCTTCATTCAGCTCCGGTTCCCAACGATCAAGGCGAGTTACATGATCCCCCATGTTGTGCAAAAAAGC
GGTTAGCTCCTTCGGTCCTCCGATCGTTGTCAGAAGTAAGTTGGCCGCAGTGTTATCACTCATGGTTATG
GCAGCACTGCATAATTCTCTTACTGTCATGCCATCCGTAAGATGCTTTTCTGTGACTGGTGAGTACTCAA
CCAAGTCATTCTGAGAATAGTGTATGCGGCGACCGAGTTGCTCTTGCCCGGCGTCAATACGGGATAATAC
CGCGCCACATAGCAGAACTTTAAAAGTGCTCATCATTGGAAAACGTTCTTCGGGGCGAAAACTCTCAAGG
ATCTTACCGCTGTTGAGATCCAGTTCGATGTAACCCACTCGTGCACCCAACTGATCTTCAGCATCTTTTA
CTTTCACCAGCGTTTCTGGGTGAGCAAAAACAGGAAGGCAAAATGCCGCAAAAAAGGGAATAAGGGCGAC
ACGGAAATGTTGAATACTCATACTCTTCCTTTTTCAATATTATTGAAGCATTTATCAGGGTTATTGTCTC
ATGAGCGGATACATATTTGAATGTATTTAGAAAAATAAACAAATAGGGGTTCCGCGCACATTTCCCCGAA
AAGTGCCACCTG
[124 nt withheld, positions 4073-4196]
C
[91 nt withheld, positions 4198-4288]
A
[49 nt withheld, positions 4290-4338]
CCTTTGACGTTGGAGTCCACGTTCTTT
[37 nt withheld, positions 4366-4402]
ACCCTATCTCGGTCTATTCTTTTGATTTATAAGGGATTTTGCCGATTTCGGCCTATTGGTTAAAAAATGA
GCTGATTTAACAAAAATTTAACGCGAATTTTAACAAAATATTAACGCTTACAATTTGCCATTCGCCATTC
AGGCTGCGCAACTGTTGGGAAGGGCGATCGGTGCGGGCCTCTTCGCTATTACGCCAGCCCAAGCTACCAT
GATAAGTAAGTAATATTAAGGTACGGGAGGTACTTGGAGCGGCCGCAATAAAATATCTTTATTTTCATTA
CATCTGTGTGTTGGTTTTTTGTGTGAATCGATAGTACTAACATACGCTCTCCATCAAAACAAAACGAAAC
AAAACAAACTAGCAAAATAGGCTGTCCCCAGTGCAAGTGCAGGTGCCAGAACATTTCTCTATCGATAGGT
ACCGAGCTCGAGTTGCCAGGGGTCCACTGATTCCACATCCATTTAGTAAAGTAGAAATAAGCCCATTGTA
ACAGGAGATTGCCATAGGATCTGTATCACCAGCTTTGCAAATGAACATGCCTTGATGTTTAATTTTCCGT
GAGTTCCTCTGCATTTAGGTACCAGCAGGGGACCATTATACTGTGACAGCACTCAGTTCTGATGACATTA
TCTTAAACTTTTCCCTGTTGTCCGTCCTCACCCCTGTTGTGCTGCCGCCATCTATTAACATTCCACTGAC
AACAATGAAAGATGTTAGAGTAGAACATGTTAATGCAGTAGCCAAGCTAGGATGCTTTCACCTGGATGGA
TACAAAAGTTTGGCAGCAGCTTTATAGTTAATTAGCTAGATCACATCATGCCAATTC
